Addgene plasmid #168723: pDONR223 HCoV-OC43 HEMA_stop
Purpose: Gateway-compatible Entry vector
Depositing lab: Fritz Roth. Depositing organization: Sinai Health System. Publication: A resource of human coronavirus protein-coding sequences in a flexible, multipurpose Gateway Entry clone collection. Weller B, Lin CW, Pogoutse O, Sauer M, Marin-de la Rosa N, Strobel A, Young V, Knapp JJ, Rayhan A, Falter C, Kim DK, Roth FP, Falter-Braun P. G3 (Bethesda). 2023 Jul 5;13(7):jkad105. doi: 10.1093/g3journal/jkad105. PubMed 37267226.
Backbone
  Vector backbone: pDONR223
  Backbone manufacturer: Rual et al, Genome Res. 14:2128-2135, 2004.
  Backbone size w/o insert (bp): 5005
  Vector type: Other
Growth in bacteria
  Bacterial resistance: Spectinomycin, 50 μg/mL
  Growth temperature: 37°C
  Growth strain: DH5alpha
  Copy number: Unknown
Gene/Insert
  Gene/Insert name: HEMA
  Species: Other
  Insert size (bp): 1275
  Entrez Gene: HE (a.k.a. EYW02_gp3)
  Cloning method: Gateway Cloning
  Sequencing primers: 5′ m13-For; 3′ m13-Rev
Resource information
  A portion of this plasmid was derived from a plasmid made by: Falter-Braun Lab
Terms and licenses: Academic/Nonprofit Terms; Industry Terms
How to cite: pDONR223 HCoV-OC43 HEMA_stop was a gift from Fritz Roth (Addgene plasmid # 168723 ; http://n2t.net/addgene:168723 ; RRID:Addgene_168723)
