[The description below was written by a language model from this plasmid's Addgene catalogue record.]
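Description:
pDONR223 HCoV-OC43 HEMA_stop is a Gateway Entry clone built on the pDONR223 donor backbone. It carries the coding sequence for the hemagglutinin-esterase protein (HE, listed in the record as HEMA) of human coronavirus OC43. The insert is recorded as 1275 bp and was introduced by Gateway cloning. In a finished Entry clone of this type, the open reading frame replaces the donor vector's counter-selection cassette and ends up flanked by attL recombination sites. The plasmid is propagated in standard E. coli (DH5alpha) under spectinomycin selection. The record gives no feature table, and the copy number is listed as unknown. M13 forward and reverse primer sites flank the insert and are used to verify it by sequencing.

As an Entry vector, the plasmid has no recorded promoter for expressing the insert, and it is not meant to be an expression construct itself. It serves as a shuttle: an LR recombination reaction moves the HE coding sequence into any compatible Gateway Destination vector, which then supplies the promoter, tags and host-specific elements. The "_stop" suffix suggests that this version retains a stop codon at the end of the open reading frame. That would suit it to native or N-terminally tagged expression rather than C-terminal fusions, although the record does not spell this out. The clone belongs to a collection of human coronavirus protein-coding sequences assembled as a flexible Gateway resource, for transferring viral ORFs into expression or assay vectors chosen by the user.
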