>Addgene plasmid #168723 | pDONR223 HCoV-OC43 HEMA_stop | depositor partial sequence | sequence record 326932 | Inserted CDS with Stop codon
ATGTTTTTGCTTCCTAGATTTATTCTAGTTAGCTGCATAATTGGTAGCTTAGGTTTTTACAACCCTCCTA
CCAATGTTGTTTCGCATGTAAATGGAGATTGGTTTTTATTTGGTGACAGTCGTTCAGATTGTAATCATAT
TGTTAATATCAACCCCCATAATTATTCTTATATGGACCTTAATCCTGTTCTGTGTGATTCTGGTAAAATA
TCATCTAAAGCTGGCAACTCCATTTTTAGGAGTTTTCACTTTACCGATTTTTATAATTACACAGGCGAAG
GTCAACAAATTATTTTTTATGAGGGTGTTAATTTTACGCCTTATCATGCCTTTAAATGCAACCGTTCTGG
TAGTAATGATATTTGGATGCAGAATAAAGGCTTGTTTTATACTCAGGTTTATAAGAATATGGCTGTGTAT
CGCAGCCTTACTTTTGTTAATGTACCATATGTTTATAATGGCTCCGCACAAGCTACAGCTCTTTGTAAAT
CTGGTAGTTTAGTCCTTAATAACCCTGCATATATAGCTCCTCAAGCTAACTCTGGGGATTATTATTATAA
GGTTGAAGCTGATTTTTATTTGTCAGGTTGTGACGAGTATATCGTACCACTTTGTATTTTTAACGGCAAG
TTTTTGTCGAATACAAAGTATTATGATGATAGTCAATATTATTTTAATAAAGACACTGGTGTTATTTATG
GTCTCAATTCTACAGAAACCATTACCACTGGTTTTGATCTTAATTGTTATTATTTAGTTTTACCCTCTGG
TAATTATTTAGCCATTTCAAATGAGCTATTGTTAACTGTTCCTACGAAAGCAATCTGTCTTAATAAGCGT
AAGGATTTTACGCCTGTACAGGTTGTTGATTCGCGGTGGAACAATGCCAGGCAGTCTGATAACATGACGG
CGGTTGCTTGTCAACCTCCGTACTGTTATTTTCGTAATTCTACTACCAACTATGTTGGTGTTTATGATAT
TAATCATGGAGATGCTGGTTTTACTAGCATACTTAGTGGTTTGTTATATAATTCACCTTGTTTTTCGCAG
CAAGGCGTTTTTAGGTATGATAATGTTAGCAGTGTCTGGCCTCTCTACCCCTATGGCAGATGTCCCACTG
CTGCTGATATTAATATCCCTGATTTACCCATTTGTGTGTATGATCCGCTACCAGTTATTTTGCTTGGCAT
TCTTTTGGGCGTTGCGATTGTAATTATTGTAGTTTTGTTGTTATATTTTATGGTGGATAATGTTACTAGG
CTGCATGATGCTTAG
